Addgene plasmid #69099: pRS416-yZ3EV-Z3pr (RB3578)
Purpose: URA+ yeast shuttle vector containing yZ3EV TF cassette and a Z3pr
Depositing lab: David Botstein. Depositing organization: Princeton University.
Backbone
  Vector backbone: pRS416
  Total vector size (bp): 7796
  Modifications to backbone: Addition of yZ3EV cassette and Z3pr; CYC1 3'UTR is still there from the parent vector (pRS416GPD)
  Vector type: Yeast Expression
  Selectable markers: URA3
Growth in bacteria
  Bacterial resistance: Ampicillin, 100 μg/mL
  Growth temperature: 37°C
  Growth strain: Top10
  Copy number: High Copy
Gene/Insert 1
  Gene/Insert name: yZ3EV cassette
  Species: Synthetic
  Insert size (bp): 2021
Gene/Insert 2
  Gene/Insert name: Z3 promoter
  Species: Synthetic
  Insert size (bp): 699
Terms and licenses: Academic/Nonprofit Terms; Industry Terms: Not Available to Industry
How to cite: pRS416-yZ3EV-Z3pr (RB3578) was a gift from David Botstein (Addgene plasmid # 69099 ; http://n2t.net/addgene:69099 ; RRID:Addgene_69099)
