[The description below was written by a language model from this plasmid's Addgene catalogue record and pLannotate feature annotations shown in this document.]
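Description:
pRS416-yZ3EV-Z3pr (RB3578) is a yeast–E. coli shuttle vector of about 7.8 kb built on the pRS416 backbone, via the parent pRS416GPD. In Saccharomyces cerevisiae it is maintained as a centromeric plasmid through a CEN6/ARS element and selected by URA3, which complements uracil auxotrophy and can be counterselected with 5-FOA. In bacteria it replicates from a high-copy ColE1/pUC-type origin under ampicillin resistance. An f1 origin, lacZα remnants, lac promoter/operator sequences and flanking T7 and T3 promoters are carried over from the pRS/pBluescript-derived backbone.

The payload has two synthetic parts. The yZ3EV cassette (about 2 kb) encodes an artificial transcription factor. The annotation detects a short EGR1/Zif268-like zinc-finger match, followed by the ligand-binding region of the human estrogen receptor (ESR1) and the herpes simplex virus VP16 activation domain. This arrangement fits a hormone-gated activator whose DNA-binding domain targets a defined site and whose activity depends on an estrogen receptor ligand. The promoter driving the cassette is not annotated or stated in the record.

The second part, the Z3 promoter (about 700 bp), lies in the opposite orientation and matches fragments of the GAL1 and GAL10 promoter region. This suggests a GAL1-10-derived scaffold made responsive to the Z3 factor, although the binding sites themselves are not annotated. It sits directly upstream of the retained CYC1 terminator with no coding sequence annotated between them. The plasmid therefore appears to be a single-vector platform into which a gene of interest can be inserted for inducible expression in yeast.
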