Features (pLannotate 1.2.2; 23 found; start..end, strand, type, name):
    137..186     +  misc_feature   bom (fragment): basis of mobility region from pBR322
    194..409     +  promoter       URA3 promoter: S. cerevisiae URA3
    410..1213    +  CDS            URA3: orotidine-5'-phosphate decarboxylase, required for uracil biosynthesis; S. cerevisiae URA3; yeast auxotrophic marker, counterselectable with 5-fluoroorotic acid (5-FOA)
   1292..1343    +  misc_feature   bom (fragment): basis of mobility region from pBR322
   1371..1799    -  rep_origin     f1 ori (sequence partly withheld): f1 bacteriophage origin of replication; arrow indicates direction of (+) strand synthesis
   1803..1958    -  CDS            lacZα (fragment): LacZα fragment of β-galactosidase; lacZ fragment
   1966..1984    +  promoter       T7 promoter: promoter for bacteriophage T7 RNA polymerase
   2003..2250    -  terminator     CYC1 terminator: S. cerevisiae CYC1; transcription terminator for CYC1
   2271..2661    -  promoter       GAL1 promoter (fragment): S. cerevisiae GAL1; inducible promoter, regulated by Gal4
   2733..2944    -  promoter       GAL10 promoter (fragment): S. cerevisiae GAL10; inducible promoter, regulated by Gal4
   3469..3558    +  CDS            EGR1 (fragment): EGR1_SERCA - Also known as ZENK From Serinus canaria (Island canary) (Fringilla canaria).
   3739..4623    +  CDS            ESR1 (fragment): ESR1_HUMAN - Also known as ESR, NR3A1. Experimental evidence at protein level: Swiss-Prot protein existence level 1. [Isoform 3]: Involved in activation of NOS3 and endothelial nitric oxide production (PubMed:21937726). Isoforms lacking one or several functional domains are thought to modulate transcriptional activity by competitive ligand or DNA binding and/or heterodimerization with the full-length receptor (PubMed:10970861). Binds to ERE and inhibits isoform 1 (PubMed:10970861). From Homo sapiens (Human).
   4597..4827    +  CDS            VP16_HHV11 (fragment): Experimental evidence at protein level: Swiss-Prot protein existence level 1. May play a role in the aggregation of tegument proteins around nucleocapsids during virus morphogenesis. From Human herpesvirus 1 (strain 17) (HHV-1) (Human herpes simplex virus 1).
   5004..5022    -  promoter       T3 promoter: promoter for bacteriophage T3 RNA polymerase
   5067..5083    -  protein_bind   lac operator: The lac repressor binds to the lac operator to inhibit transcription in E. coli. This inhibition can be relieved by adding lactose or isopropyl-β-D-thiogalactopyranoside (IPTG). lac repressor encoded by lacI
   5091..5121    -  promoter       lac promoter: promoter for the E. coli lac operon
   5136..5157    -  protein_bind   CAP binding site: CAP binding activates transcription in the presence of cAMP. E. coli catabolite activator protein
   5170..5262    -  CDS            lacI (fragment): lac repressor; lacI; The lac repressor binds to the lac operator to inhibit transcription in E. coli. This inhibition can be relieved by adding lactose or isopropyl-β-D-thiogalactopyranoside (IPTG).
   5445..6033    -  rep_origin     ori: high-copy-number ColE1/pMB1/pBR322/pUC origin of replication
   6204..7064    -  CDS            AmpR: β-lactamase; bla; confers resistance to ampicillin, carbenicillin, and related antibiotics
   7065..7169    -  promoter       AmpR promoter: bla
   7206..7709    +  misc_feature   CEN/ARS: S. cerevisiae CEN6 centromere fused to an autonomously replicating sequence
   7793..35      +  CDS            rop (fragment) (across the origin): Rop protein, which maintains plasmids at low copy number; rop
>Addgene plasmid #69099 | pRS416-yZ3EV-Z3pr (RB3578) | depositor full sequence | sequence record 122355 | pRS416-yZ3EV-Z3pr (RB3578) sequence 7793 bps
TCGCGCGTTTCGGTGATGACGGTGAAAACCTCTGACACATGCAGCTCCCGGAGACGGTCACAGCTTGTCT
GTAAGCGGATGCCGGGAGCAGACAAGCCCGTCAGGGCGCGTCAGCGGGTGTTGGCGGGTGTCGGGGCTGG
CTTAACTATGCGGCATCAGAGCAGATTGTACTGAGAGTGCACCATACCACCTTTTCAATTCATCATTTTT
TTTTTATTCTTTTTTTTGATTTCGGTTTCCTTGAAATTTTTTTGATTCGGTAATCTCCGAACAGAAGGAA
GAACGAAGGAAGGAGCACAGACTTAGATTGGTATATATACGCATATGTAGTGTTGAAGAAACATGAAATT
GCCCAGTATTCTTAACCCAACTGCACAGAACAAAAACCTGCAGGAAACGAAGATAAATCATGTCGAAAGC
TACATATAAGGAACGTGCTGCTACTCATCCTAGTCCTGTTGCTGCCAAGCTATTTAATATCATGCACGAA
AAGCAAACAAACTTGTGTGCTTCATTGGATGTTCGTACCACCAAGGAATTACTGGAGTTAGTTGAAGCAT
TAGGTCCCAAAATTTGTTTACTAAAAACACATGTGGATATCTTGACTGATTTTTCCATGGAGGGCACAGT
TAAGCCGCTAAAGGCATTATCCGCCAAGTACAATTTTTTACTCTTCGAAGACAGAAAATTTGCTGACATT
GGTAATACAGTCAAATTGCAGTACTCTGCGGGTGTATACAGAATAGCAGAATGGGCAGACATTACGAATG
CACACGGTGTGGTGGGCCCAGGTATTGTTAGCGGTTTGAAGCAGGCGGCAGAAGAAGTAACAAAGGAACC
TAGAGGCCTTTTGATGTTAGCAGAATTGTCATGCAAGGGCTCCCTATCTACTGGAGAATATACTAAGGGT
ACTGTTGACATTGCGAAGAGCGACAAAGATTTTGTTATCGGCTTTATTGCTCAAAGAGACATGGGTGGAA
GAGATGAAGGTTACGATTGGTTGATTATGACACCCGGTGTGGGTTTAGATGACAAGGGAGACGCATTGGG
TCAACAGTATAGAACCGTGGATGATGTGGTCTCTACAGGATCTGACATTATTATTGTTGGAAGAGGACTA
TTTGCAAAGGGAAGGGATGCTAAGGTAGAGGGTGAACGTTACAGAAAAGCAGGCTGGGAAGCATATTTGA
GAAGATGCGGCCAGCAAAACTAAAAAACTGTATTATAAGTAAATGCATGTATACTAAACTCACAAATTAG
AGCTTCAATTTAATTATATCAGTTATTACCCTATGCGGTGTGAAATACCGCACAGATGCGTAAGGAGAAA
ATACCGCATCAGGAAATTGTAAGCGTTAATATTTTGTTAAAATTCGCGTTAAATTTTTGTTAAATCAGCT
CATTTTTTAACCAATAGGCCGAAATCGGCAAAATCCCTTATAAATCAAAAGAATAGACCGAGATAGGGT
[37 nt withheld, positions 1470-1506]
AAAGAACGTGGACTCCAACGTCAAAGG
[49 nt withheld, positions 1534-1582]
T
[91 nt withheld, positions 1584-1674]
G
[124 nt withheld, positions 1676-1799]
CCATTCGCCATTCAGGCTGCGCAACTGTTGGGAAGGGCGATCGGTGCGGGCCTCTTCGCTATTACGCCAG
CTGGCGAAAGGGGGATGTGCTGCAAGGCGATTAAGTTGGGTAACGCCAGGGTTTTCCCAGTCACGACGTT
GTAAAACGACGGCCAGTGAGCGCGCGTAATACGACTCACTATAGGGCGAATTGGGTACCGGCCGCAAATT
AAAGCCTTCGAGCGTCCCAAAACCTTCTCAAGCAAGGTTTTCAGTATAATGTTACATGCGTACACGCGTC
TGTACAGAAAAAAAAGAAAAATTTGAAATATAAATAACGTTCTTAATACTAACATAACTATAAAAAAATA
AATAGGGACCTAGACTTCAGGTTGTCTAACTCCTTCCTTTTCGGTTAGAGCGGATGTGGGGGGAGGGCGT
GAATGTAAGCGTGACATAACTAATTACATGAAAACTCGAGTATAGTTTTTTCTCCTTGACGTTAAAGTAT
AGAGGTATATTAACAATTTTTTGTTGATACTTTTATGACATTTGAATAAGAAGTAATACAAACTGAAAAT
GTTGAAAGTATTAGTTAAAGTGGTTATGCAGCTTTTCCATTTATATATCTGTTAATAGATCAAAAATCAT
CGCTTCGCTGATTAATTACCCCAGAAATAAGGCTAAAAAACTAATCGCATTATCATCCTATGGTTGTTAA
TTTGATTCGTTAATTTGAAGGTTTGTGGGGCCAGGTTACTGCCAATTTTTCCTCTTCATAACCATAAAAG
CTAGTATTGTAGAATCTTTATTGTTCGGAGCAGTGCGGCGCGAGGCACATCTGCGTTTCAGGAACGCGAC
CGGTGAAGACGAGGACGCACGGTCTAGACGCCCACGCACGCCCACGCCCGCCCACGCACGCCCACGCCCG
CCCACGCACGCCCACGCGGCCGCACTTCAATATAGCAATGAGCAGTTAAGCGTATTACTGAAAGTTCCAA
AGAGAAGGTTTTTTTAGGCTAAGATAATGGGGCTCTTTACATTTCCACAACATATAAGTAAGATTAGATA
TGGATATGTATATGGATATGTATATGGTGGTAATGCCATGTAATATGATTATTAAACTTCTTTGCGTCCA
TCCAAAAAAAAAGTAAGAATTTTTGAAAATTCAATATAAACTAGTCCCTTTAAAAACATATGCCTCACCC
TAACATATTTTCCAATTAACCCTCAATATTTCTCTGTCACCCGGCCTCTATTTTCCATTTTCTTCTTTAC
CCGCCACGCGTTTTTTTCTTTCAAATTTTTTTCTTCCTTCTTCTTTTTCTTCCACGTCCTCTTGCATAAA
TAAATAAACCGTTTTGAAACCAAACTCGCCTCTCTCTCTCCTTTTTGAAATATTTTTGGGTTTGTTTGAT
CCTTTCCTTCCCAATCTCTCTTGTTTAATATATATTCATTTATATCACGCTCTCTTTTTATCTTCCTTTT
TTTCCTCTCTCTTGTATTCTTCCTTCCCCTTTCTACTCAAACCAAGAAGAAAAAGAAAAGGTCAATCTTT
GTTAAAGAATAGGATCTTCTACTACATCAGCTTTTAGATTTTTCACGCTTACTGCTTTTTTCTTCCCAAG
ATCGAAAATTTACTGAATTAACAATGGGAACGAGACCCTACGCTTGCCCTGTAGAAAGTTGTGATAGGAG
ATTCAGCAGATCTGACGAGCTGACTAGGCATATTCGTATTCACACCGGCCAAAAGCCTTTCCAATGTAGA
ATCTGTATGAGAAACTTCAGCAGAAGTGACCATTTGACTACGCACATTAGAACCCACACCGGCGAGAAGC
CGTTCGCGTGTGACATTTGTGGAAGAAAGTTCGCCAGATCTGATGAAAGAAAGAGACATACAAAGATCCA
TACAGGAGGTGGGGGCACTCCGGCAGCAGCCTCAACCCTAGAAGATCCAAGCGCTGGAGACATGAGGGCA
GCCAACTTGTGGCCAAGCCCATTAATGATCAAAAGATCTAAGAAGAATTCTCTTGCACTGTCTTTGACCG
CTGATCAAATGGTTTCCGCACTACTTGATGCTGAACCACCTATATTGTACAGTGAATACGACCCAACTCG
TCCTTTTTCCGAGGCTTCCATGATGGGTCTTTTGACAAATCTAGCAGACAGGGAATTAGTTCATATGATT
AATTGGGCCAAAAGAGTTCCCGGCTTTGTTGACTTGACATTACATGACCAGGTACATCTTCTTGAATGCG
CGTGGTTAGAAATATTGATGATCGGATTAGTGTGGAGAAGTATGGAGCACCCTGTAAAATTATTATTTGC
ACCTAATTTATTATTGGACAGGAACCAAGGTAAATGCGTAGAAGGTATGGTTGAGATTTTTGATATGCTT
CTTGCCACTAGCTCCAGGTTCAGAATGATGAATTTGCAAGGAGAAGAATTCGTTTGCCTGAAATCAATTA
TTTTGTTAAATAGCGGTGTCTATACATTTTTAAGCTCAACTCTGAAAAGCCTGGAAGAGAAAGACCATAT
ACATAGAGTGTTGGACAAGATCACTGATACATTGATTCACCTTATGGCGAAAGCAGGATTGACTCTGCAG
CAACAGCATCAGAGGCTAGCTCAGTTACTACTAATTTTGTCACACATTAGACATATGTCTAACAAGGGTA
TGGAGCACCTGTATTCTATGAAGTGTAAAAACGTCGTTCCTCTGTATGATTTATTACTAGAAATGCTGGA
CGCTCACAGGTTGCATGCACCAACTTCTAGAGGCGGAGCCTCCGTTGAAGAAACCGACCAATCCCACCTA
GCGACAGCAGGGTCTACATCTAGCGAACTGCATTTGGACGGTGAAGACGTTGCCATGGCCCACGCTGACG
CTTTAGACGATTTTGATTTAGATATGTTGGGTGACGGGGACTCTCCAGGGCCTGGCTTCACTCCACATGA
TTCAGCACCTTACGGTGCGCTGGATATGGCTGACTTCGAATTTGAGCAGATGTTCACCGATGCTCTGGGT
ATTGATGAGTATGGTGGTTAGTAGTAAGCTGGTTCTTCTTTCTGCCATTTAATTGTAGACTTGTTTTCTA
TTTAATATCACTGTATCCTGTAGCGTTTGTATACATTCCGTAATAGAAGGTCCGATACTTTACTTTCATA
TCAGTCGCAGTTTGCCACTTGAGGGGAGATCGACGCGAGCTCCAGCTTTTGTTCCCTTTAGTGAGGGTTA
ATTGCGCGCTTGGCGTAATCATGGTCATAGCTGTTTCCTGTGTGAAATTGTTATCCGCTCACAATTCCAC
ACAACATACGAGCCGGAAGCATAAAGTGTAAAGCCTGGGGTGCCTAATGAGTGAGCTAACTCACATTAAT
TGCGTTGCGCTCACTGCCCGCTTTCCAGTCGGGAAACCTGTCGTGCCAGCTGCATTAATGAATCGGCCAA
CGCGCGGGGAGAGGCGGTTTGCGTATTGGGCGCTCTTCCGCTTCCTCGCTCACTGACTCGCTGCGCTCGG
TCGTTCGGCTGCGGCGAGCGGTATCAGCTCACTCAAAGGCGGTAATACGGTTATCCACAGAATCAGGGGA
TAACGCAGGAAAGAACATGTGAGCAAAAGGCCAGCAAAAGGCCAGGAACCGTAAAAAGGCCGCGTTGCTG
GCGTTTTTCCATAGGCTCCGCCCCCCTGACGAGCATCACAAAAATCGACGCTCAAGTCAGAGGTGGCGAA
ACCCGACAGGACTATAAAGATACCAGGCGTTTCCCCCTGGAAGCTCCCTCGTGCGCTCTCCTGTTCCGAC
CCTGCCGCTTACCGGATACCTGTCCGCCTTTCTCCCTTCGGGAAGCGTGGCGCTTTCTCATAGCTCACGC
TGTAGGTATCTCAGTTCGGTGTAGGTCGTTCGCTCCAAGCTGGGCTGTGTGCACGAACCCCCCGTTCAGC
CCGACCGCTGCGCCTTATCCGGTAACTATCGTCTTGAGTCCAACCCGGTAAGACACGACTTATCGCCACT
GGCAGCAGCCACTGGTAACAGGATTAGCAGAGCGAGGTATGTAGGCGGTGCTACAGAGTTCTTGAAGTGG
TGGCCTAACTACGGCTACACTAGAAGAACAGTATTTGGTATCTGCGCTCTGCTGAAGCCAGTTACCTTCG
GAAAAAGAGTTGGTAGCTCTTGATCCGGCAAACAAACCACCGCTGGTAGCGGTGGTTTTTTTGTTTGCAA
GCAGCAGATTACGCGCAGAAAAAAAGGATCTCAAGAAGATCCTTTGATCTTTTCTACGGGGTCTGACGCT
CAGTGGAACGAAAACTCACGTTAAGGGATTTTGGTCATGAGATTATCAAAAAGGATCTTCACCTAGATCC
TTTTAAATTAAAAATGAAGTTTTAAATCAATCTAAAGTATATATGAGTAAACTTGGTCTGACAGTTACCA
ATGCTTAATCAGTGAGGCACCTATCTCAGCGATCTGTCTATTTCGTTCATCCATAGTTGCCTGACTCCCC
GTCGTGTAGATAACTACGATACGGGAGGGCTTACCATCTGGCCCCAGTGCTGCAATGATACCGCGAGACC
CACGCTCACCGGCTCCAGATTTATCAGCAATAAACCAGCCAGCCGGAAGGGCCGAGCGCAGAAGTGGTCC
TGCAACTTTATCCGCCTCCATCCAGTCTATTAATTGTTGCCGGGAAGCTAGAGTAAGTAGTTCGCCAGTT
AATAGTTTGCGCAACGTTGTTGCCATTGCTACAGGCATCGTGGTGTCACGCTCGTCGTTTGGTATGGCTT
CATTCAGCTCCGGTTCCCAACGATCAAGGCGAGTTACATGATCCCCCATGTTGTGCAAAAAAGCGGTTAG
CTCCTTCGGTCCTCCGATCGTTGTCAGAAGTAAGTTGGCCGCAGTGTTATCACTCATGGTTATGGCAGCA
CTGCATAATTCTCTTACTGTCATGCCATCCGTAAGATGCTTTTCTGTGACTGGTGAGTACTCAACCAAGT
CATTCTGAGAATAGTGTATGCGGCGACCGAGTTGCTCTTGCCCGGCGTCAATACGGGATAATACCGCGCC
ACATAGCAGAACTTTAAAAGTGCTCATCATTGGAAAACGTTCTTCGGGGCGAAAACTCTCAAGGATCTTA
CCGCTGTTGAGATCCAGTTCGATGTAACCCACTCGTGCACCCAACTGATCTTCAGCATCTTTTACTTTCA
CCAGCGTTTCTGGGTGAGCAAAAACAGGAAGGCAAAATGCCGCAAAAAAGGGAATAAGGGCGACACGGAA
ATGTTGAATACTCATACTCTTCCTTTTTCAATATTATTGAAGCATTTATCAGGGTTATTGTCTCATGAGC
GGATACATATTTGAATGTATTTAGAAAAATAAACAAATAGGGGTTCCGCGCACATTTCCCCGAAAAGTGC
CACCTGGGTCCTTTTCATCACGTGCTATAAAAATAATTATAATTTAAATTTTTTAATATAAATATATAAA
TTAAAAATAGAAAGTAAAAAAAGAAATTAAAGAAAAAATAGTTTTTGTTTTCCGAAGATGTAAAAGACTC
TAGGGGGATCGCCAACAAATACTACCTTTTATCTTGCTCTTCCTGCTCTCAGGTATTAATGCCGAATTGT
TTCATCTTGTCTGTGTAGAAGACCACACACGAAAATCCTGTGATTTTACATTTTACTTATCGTTAATCGA
ATGTATATCTATTTAATCTGCTTTTCTTGTCTAATAAATATATATGTAAAGTACGCTTTTTGTTGAAATT
TTTTAAACCTTTGTTTATTTTTTTTTCTTCATTCCGTAACTCTTCTACCTTCTTTATTTACTTTCTAAAA
TCCAAATACAAAACATAAAAATAAATAAACACAGAGTAAATTCCCAAATTATTCCATCATTAAAAGATAC
GAGGCGCGTGTAAGTTACAGGCAAGCGATCCGTCTAAGAAACCATTATTATCATGACATTAACCTATAAA
AATAGGCGTATCACGAGGCCCTTTCGTCACGAGGCCCTTTCGTC
