>Addgene plasmid #69099 | pRS416-yZ3EV-Z3pr (RB3578) | addgene partial sequence | sequence record 125037 | GAL1 5'-AATATACCTCTATACTTTAACGTC-3'
GTCATGTAATTAGTTATGTCACGCTTACATTCACGCCCTCCCCCCACATCCGCTCTAACCGAAAAGGAAG
GAGTTAGACAACCTGAAGTCTAGGTCCCTATTTATTTTTTTATAGTTATGTTAGTATTAAGAACGTTATT
TATATTTCAAATTTTTCTTTTTTTTCTGTACAGACGCGTGTACGCATGTAACATTATACTGAAAACCTTG
CTTGAGAAGGTTTTGGGACGCTCGAAGGCTTTAATTTGCGGCCGGTACCCAATTCGCCCTATAGTGAGTC
GTATTACGCGCGCTCACTGGCCGTCGTTTTACAACGTCGTGACTGGGAAAACCCTGGCGTTACCCAACTT
AATCGCCTTGCAGCACATCCCCCTTTCGCCAGCTGGCGTAATAGCGAAGAGGCCCGCACCGATCGCCCTT
CCCAACAGTTGCGCAGCCTGAATGGCGAATGG
[124 nt withheld, positions 453-576]
C
[91 nt withheld, positions 578-668]
A
[49 nt withheld, positions 670-718]
CCTTTGACGTTGGAGTCCACGTTCTTT
[37 nt withheld, positions 746-782]
ACCCTATCTCGGTCTATTCTTTTGATTTATAAGGGATTTTGCCGATTTCGGCCTATTGGTTAAAAAATGA
GCTGATTTAACAAAAA
