>Addgene plasmid #69099 | pRS416-yZ3EV-Z3pr (RB3578) | addgene partial sequence | sequence record 125039 | T3 5'-GCAATTAACCCTCACTAAAGG-3'
CCCTCAGTGGCAAACTGCGACTGATATGAAAGTAAAGTATCGGACCTTCTATTACGGAATGTATACAAAC
GCTACAGGATACAGTGATATTAAATAGAAAACAAGTCTACAATTAAATGGCAGAAAGAAGAACCAGCTTA
CTACTAACCACCATACTCATCAATACCCAGAGCATCGGTGAACATCTGCTCAAATTCGAAGTCAGCCATA
TCCAGCGCACCGTAAGGTGCTGAATCATGTGGAGTGAAGCCAGGCCCTGGAGAGTCCCCGTCACCCAACA
TATCTAAATCAAAATCGTCTAAAGCGTCAGCGTGGGCCATGGCAACGTCTTCACCGTCCAAATGCAGTTC
GCTAGATGTAGACCCTGCTGTCGCTAGGTGGGATTGGTCGGTTTCTTCAACGGAGGCTCCGCCTCTAGAA
GTTGGTGCATGCAACCTGTGAGCGTCCAGCATTTCTAGTAATAAATCATACAGAGGAACGACGTTTTTAC
ACTTCATAGAATACAGGTGCTCCATACCCTTGTTAGACATATGTCTAATGTGTGACAAAATTAGTAGTAA
CTGAGCTAGCCTCTGATGCTGTTGCTGCAGAGTCAATCCTGCTTTCGCCATAAGGTGAATCAATGTATCA
GTGATCTTGTCCAACACTCTATGTATATGGTCTTTCTCTTCCAGGCTTTTCAGAGTTGAGCTTAAAAATG
TATAGACACCGCTATTTAACAAAATAATTGATTTCAGGCAAACGAATTCTTCTCCTTGCAAATTCATCAT
TCTGAACCTGGAGCTAGTGGCAAGAAGCATATCAAAAATCTCAACCATACCTTCTACGCATTTACCTTGG
TTCCTGTCCAATAA
